>Addgene plasmid #147050 | pnEA-NvG-DmDCP1_1-127_N | depositor full sequence | sequence record 289497 | Full Sequence
TTCTTGAAGACGAAAGGGCCTCGTGATACGCCTATTTTTATAGGTTAATGTCATGATAATAATGGTTTCT
TAGACGTCAGGTGGCACTTTTCGGGGAAATGTGCGCGGAACCCCTATTTGTTTATTTTTCTAAATACATT
CAAATATGTATCCGCTCATGAGACAATAACCCTGATAAATGCTTCAATAATATTGAAAAAGGAAGAGTAT
GAGTATTCAACATTTCCGTGTCGCCCTTATTCCCTTTTTTGCGGCATTTTGCCTTCCTGTTTTTGCTCAC
CCAGAAACGCTGGTGAAAGTAAAAGATGCTGAAGATCAGTTGGGTGCACGAGTGGGTTACATCGAACTGG
ATCTCAACAGCGGTAAGATCCTTGAGAGTTTTCGCCCCGAAGAACGTTTTCCAATGATGAGCACTTTTAA
AGTTCTGCTATGTGGCGCGGTATTATCCCGTGTTGACGCCGGGCAAGAGCAACTCGGTCGCCGCATACAC
TATTCTCAGAATGACTTGGTTGAGTACTCACCAGTCACAGAAAAGCATCTTACGGATGGCATGACAGTAA
GAGAATTATGCAGTGCTGCCATAACCATGAGTGATAACACTGCGGCCAACTTACTTCTGACAACGATCGG
AGGACCGAAGGAGCTAACCGCTTTTTTGCACAACATGGGGGATCATGTAACTCGCCTTGATCGTTGGGAA
CCGGAGCTGAATGAAGCCATACCAAACGACGAGCGTGACACCACGATGCCTGCAGCAATGGCAACAACGT
TGCGCAAACTATTAACTGGCGAACTACTTACTCTAGCTTCCCGGCAACAATTAATAGACTGGATGGAGGC
GGATAAAGTTGCAGGACCACTTCTGCGCTCGGCCCTTCCGGCTGGCTGGTTTATTGCTGATAAATCTGGA
GCCGGTGAGCGTGGGTCTCGCGGTATCATTGCAGCACTGGGGCCAGATGGTAAGCCCTCCCGTATCGTAG
TTATCTACACGACGGGGAGTCAGGCAACTATGGATGAACGAAATAGACAGATCGCTGAGATAGGTGCCTC
ACTGATTAAGCATTGGTAACTGTCAGACCAAGTTTACTCATATATACTTTAGATTGATTTAAAACTTCAT
TTTTAATTTAAAAGGATCTAGGTGAAGATCCTTTTTGATAATCTCATGACCAAAATCCCTTAACGTGAGT
TTTCGTTCCACTGAGCGTCAGACCCCGTAGAAAAGATCAAAGGATCTTCTTGAGATCCTTTTTTTCTGCG
CGTAATCTGCTGCTTGCAAACAAAAAAACCACCGCTACCAGCGGTGGTTTGTTTGCCGGATCAAGAGCTA
CCAACTCTTTTTCCGAAGGTAACTGGCTTCAGCAGAGCGCAGATACCAAATACTGTCCTTCTAGTGTAGC
CGTAGTTAGGCCACCACTTCAAGAACTCTGTAGCACCGCCTACATACCTCGCTCTGCTAATCCTGTTACC
AGTGGCTGCTGCCAGTGGCGATAAGTCGTGTCTTACCGGGTTGGACTCAAGACGATAGTTACCGGATAAG
GCGCAGCGGTCGGGCTGAACGGGGGGTTCGTGCACACAGCCCAGCTTGGAGCGAACGACCTACACCGAAC
TGAGATACCTACAGCGTGAGCTATGAGAAAGCGCCACGCTTCCCGAAGGGAGAAAGGCGGACAGGTATCC
GGTAAGCGGCAGGGTCGGAACAGGAGAGCGCACGAGGGAGCTTCCAGGGGGAAACGCCTGGTATCTTTAT
AGTCCTGTCGGGTTTCGCCACCTCTGACTTGAGCGTCGATTTTTGTGATGCTCGTCAGGGGGGCGGAGCC
TATGGAAAAACGCCAGCAACGCGGCCTTTTTACGGTTCCTGGCCTTTTGCTGGCCTTTTGCTCACATGTT
CTTTCCTGCGTTATCCCCTGATTCTGTGGATAACCGTATTACCGCCTTTGAGTGAGCTGATACCGCTCGC
CGCAGCCGAACGACCGAGCGCAGCGAGTCAGTGAGCGAGGAAGCGGAAGAGCGCCTGATGCGGTATTTTC
TCCTTACGCATCTGTGCGGTATTTCACACCGCATATATGGTGCACTCTCAGTACAATCTGCTCTGATGCC
GCATAGTTAAGCCAGTATACACTCCGCTATCGCTACGTGACTGGGTCATGGCTGCGCCCCGACACCCGCC
AACACCCGCTGACGCGCCCTGACGGGCTTGTCTGCTCCCGGCATCCGCTTACAGACAAGCTGTGACCGTC
TCCGGGAGCTGCATGTGTCAGAGGTTTTCACCGTCATCACCGAAACGCGCGAGGCAGCTGCGGTAAAGCT
CATCAGCGTGGTCGTGAAGCGATTCACAGATGTCTGCCTGTTCATCCGCGTCCAGCTCGTTGAGTTTCTC
CAGAAGCGTTAATGTCTGGCTTCTGATAAAGCGGGCCATGTTAAGGGCGGTTTTTTCCTGTTTGGTCACT
GATGCCTCCGTGTAAGGGGGATTTCTGTTCATGGGGGTAATGATACCGATGAAACGAGAGAGGATGCTCA
CGATACGGGTTACTGATGATGAACATGCCCGGTTACTGGAACGTTGTGAGGGTAAACAACTGGCGGTATG
GATGCGGCGGGACCAGAGAAAAATCACTCAGGGTCAATGCCAGCGCTTCGTTAATACAGATGTAGGTGTT
CCACAGGGTAGCCAGCAGCATCCTGCGATGCAGATCCGGAACATAATGGTGCAGGGCGCTGACTTCCGCG
TTTCCAGACTTTACGAAACACGGAAACCGAAGACCATTCATGTTGTTGCTCAGGTCGCAGACGTTTTGCA
GCAGCAGTCGCTTCACGTTCGCTCGCGTATCGGTGATTCATTCTGCTAACCAGTAAGGCAACCCCGCCAG
CCTAGCCGGGTCCTCAACGACAGGAGCACGATCATGCGCACCCGTGGCCAGGACCCAACGCTGCCCGAGA
TGCGCCGCGTGCGGCTGCTGGAGATGGCGGACGCGATGGATATGTTCTGCCAAGGGTTGGTTTGCGCATT
CACAGTTCTCCGCAAGAATTGATTGGCTCCAATTCTTGGAGTGGTGAATCCGTTAGCGAGGTGCCGCCGG
CTTCCATTCAGGTCGAGGTGGCCCGGCTCCATGCACCGCGACGCAACGCGGGGAGGCAGACAAGGTATAG
GGCGGCGCCTACAATCCATGCCAACCCGTTCCATGTGCTCGCCGAGGCGGCATAAATCGCCGTGACGATC
AGCGGTCCAGTGATCGAAGTTAGGCTGGTAAGAGCCGCGAGCGATCCTTGAAGCTGTCCCTGATGGTCGT
CATCTACCTGCCTGGACAGCATGGCCTGCAACGCGGGCATCCCGATGCCGCCGGAAGCGAGAAGAATCAT
AATGGGGAAGGCCATCCAGCCTCGCGTCGCGAACGCCAGCAAGACGTAGCCCAGCGCGTCGGCCGCCATG
CCGGCGATAATGGCCTGCTTCTCGCCGAAACGTTTGGTGGCGGGACCAGTGACGAAGGCTTGAGCGAGGG
CGTGCAAGATTCCGAATACCGCAAGCGACAGGCCGATCATCGTCGCGCTCCAGCGAAAGCGGTCCTCGCC
GAAAATGACCCAGAGCGCTGCCGGCACCTGTCCTACGAGTTGCATGATAAAGAAGACAGTCATAAGTGCG
GCGACGATAGTCATGCCCCGCGCCCACCGGAAGGAGCTGACTGGGTTGAAGGCTCTCAAGGGCATCGGTC
GAGATCCCGGTGCCTAATGAGTGAGCTAACTTACATTAATTGCGTTGCGCTCACTGCCCGCTTTCCAGTC
GGGAAACCTGTCGTGCCAGCTGCATTAATGAATCGGCCAACGCGCGGGGAGAGGCGGTTTGCGTATTGGG
CGCCAGGGTGGTTTTTCTTTTCACCAGTGAGACGGGCAACAGCTGATTGCCCTTCACCGCCTGGCCCTGA
GAGAGTTGCAGCAAGCGGTCCACGCTGGTTTGCCCCAGCAGGCGAAAATCCTGTTTGATGGTGGTTAACG
GCGGGATATAACATGAGCTGTCTTCGGTATCGTCGTATCCCACTACCGAGATATCCGCACCAACGCGCAG
CCCGGACTCGGTAATGGCGCGCATTGCGCCCAGCGCCATCTGATCGTTGGCAACCAGCATCGCAGTGGGA
ACGATGCCCTCATTCAGCATTTGCATGGTTTGTTGAAAACCGGACATGGCACTCCAGTCGCCTTCCCGTT
CCGCTATCGGCTGAATTTGATTGCGAGTGAGATATTTATGCCAGCCAGCCAGACGCAGACGCGCCGAGAC
AGAACTTAATGGGCCCGCTAACAGCGCGATTTGCTGGTGACCCAATGCGACCAGATGCTCCACGCCCAGT
CGCGTACCGTCTTCATGGGAGAAAATAATACTGTTGATGGGTGTCTGGTCAGAGACATCAAGAAATAACG
CCGGAACATTAGTGCAGGCAGCTTCCACAGCAATGGCATCCTGGTCATCCAGCGGATAGTTAATGATCAG
CCCACTGACGCGTTGCGCGAGAAGATTGTGCACCGCCGCTTTACAGGCTTCGACGCCGCTTCGTTCTACC
ATCGACACCACCACGCTGGCACCCAGTTGATCGGCGCGAGATTTAATCGCCGCGACAATTTGCGACGGCG
CGTGCAGGGCCAGACTGGAGGTGGCAACGCCAATCAGCAACGACTGTTTGCCCGCCAGTTGTTGTGCCAC
GCGGTTGGGAATGTAATTCAGCTCCGCCATCGCCGCTTCCACTTTTTCCCGCGTTTTCGCAGAAACGTGG
CTGGCCTGGTTCACCACGCGGGAAACGGTCTGATAAGAGACACCGGCATACTCTGCGACATCGTATAACG
TTACTGGTTTCACATTCACCACCCTGAATTGACTCTCTTCCGGGCGCTATCATGCCATACCGCGAAAGGT
TTTGCGCCATTCGATGGTGTCCGGGATCTCGACGCTCTCCCTTATGCGACTCCTGCATTAGGAAGCAGCC
CAGTAGTAGGTTGAGGCCGTTGAGCACCGCCGCCGCAAGGAATGGTGCATGCAAGGAGATGGCGCCCAAC
AGTCCCCCGGCCACGGGGCCTGCCACCATACCCACGCCGAAACAAGCGCTCATGAGCCCGAAGTGGCGAG
CCCGATCTTCCCCATCGGTGATGTCGGCGATATAGGCGCCAGCAACCGCACCTGTGGCGCCGGTGATGCC
GGCCACGATGCGTCCGGCGTAGAGGATCGAGATCTCGATCCCGCGAAATTAATACGACTCACTATAGGGG
AATTGTGAGCGGATAACAATTCCCCACTAGTAATAATTTTGTTTAACTTTAAGAAGGAGATATACCATGG
CCCCTATACTAGGTTATTGGAAAATTAAGGGCCTTGTGCAACCCACTCGACTTCTTTTGGAATATCTTGA
AGAAAAATATGAAGAGCATTTGTATGAGCGCGATGAAGGTGATAAATGGCGAAACAAAAAGTTTGAATTG
GGTTTGGAGTTTCCCAATCTTCCTTATTATATTGATGGTGATGTTAAATTAACACAGTCTATGGCCATCA
TACGTTATATAGCTGACAAGCACAACATGTTGGGTGGTTGTCCAAAAGAGCGTGCAGAGATTTCAATGCT
TGAAGGAGCGGTTTTGGATATTAGATACGGTGTTTCGAGAATTGCATATAGTAAAGACTTTGAAACTCTC
AAAGTTGATTTTCTTAGCAAGCTACCTGAAATGCTGAAAATGTTCGAAGATCGTTTATGTCATAAAACAT
ATTTAAATGGTGATCATGTAACCCATCCTGACTTCATGTTGTATGACGCTCTTGATGTTGTTTTATACAT
GGACCCAATGTGCCTGGATGCGTTCCCAAAATTAGTTTGTTTTAAAAAACGTATTGAAGCTATCCCACAA
ATTGATAAGTACTTGAAATCCAGCAAGTATATAGCATGGCCTTTGCAGGGCTGGCAAGCCACGTTTGGTG
GTGGCGACCATCCGCCAAAATCGGATGGTACCGGCAGCGGCGAAAACCTTTACTTCCAGGGCCATATGAT
GGCCGACGAGAGCATCACGCGAATGAACCTGGCGGCCATCAAGAAGATCGACCCGTACGCCAAGGAGATC
GTGGATTCGTCCTCGCACGTCGCCTTCTACACGTTCAACTCGTCGCAGAACGAGTGGGAAAAGACCGATG
TGGAGGGAGCCTTCTTCATATACCACCGCAACGCGGAGCCCTTTCACAGCATCTTCATCAACAACCGACT
GAACACCACGTCCTTCGTGGAGCCCATCACCGGCAGCCTGGAGCTGCAGTCGCAGCCGCCGTTCCTGCTC
TACCGCAACGAGCGCTCGCGCATCCGCGGCTTCTGGTTCTACAACAGCGAGGAGTGCGACCGCATCAGCG
GCTTGGTGAACGGGCTGCTCAAGTCCAAGTAGGGATCCTAATAGTCTAGAGCTAGCCCTAGGAGATCCGG
CTGCTAACAAAGCCCGAAAGGAAGCTGAGTTGGCTGCTGCCACCGCTGAGCAATAACTAGCATAACCCCT
TGGGGCCTCTAAACGGGTCTTGAGGGGTTTTTTGCTGAAAGGAGGAACTATATCCGGATATCCCGCAAGA
GGCCCGGCAGTACCGGCATAACCAAGCCTATGCCTACAGCATCCAGGGTGACGGTGCCGAGGATGACGAT
GAGCGCATTGTTAGATTTCATACACGGTGCCTGACTGCGTTAGCAATTTAACTGTGATAAACTACCGCAT
TAAAGCTTATCGATGATAAGCTGTCAAACATGAGAA
Features (pLannotate 1.2.2; 20 found; start..end, strand, type, name):
    104..208     +  promoter       AmpR promoter: bla
    209..1069    +  CDS            AmpR: β-lactamase; bla; confers resistance to ampicillin, carbenicillin, and related antibiotics
   1240..1828    +  rep_origin     ori: high-copy-number ColE1/pMB1/pBR322/pUC origin of replication
   2014..2156    -  misc_feature   bom: basis of mobility region from pBR322
   2258..2449    -  CDS            rop: Rop protein, which maintains plasmids at low copy number; rop
   2466..2846    +  CDS            YPB1_ECOLX: Protein predicted: Swiss-Prot protein existence level 4. From Escherichia coli.
   3088..3712    -  CDS            TcR (fragment): tetracycline efflux protein; tet; confers resistance to tetracycline
   3727..3748    -  protein_bind   CAP binding site: CAP binding activates transcription in the presence of cAMP. E. coli catabolite activator protein
   3761..4843    -  CDS            lacI: lac repressor; lacI; The lac repressor binds to the lac operator to inhibit transcription in E. coli. This inhibition can be relieved by adding lactose or isopropyl-β-D-thiogalactopyranoside (IPTG).
   4844..4921    -  promoter       lacI promoter: lacI
   4929..5208    -  CDS            TcR (fragment): tetracycline efflux protein; tet; confers resistance to tetracycline
   5230..5248    +  promoter       T7 promoter: promoter for bacteriophage T7 RNA polymerase
   5249..5273    +  protein_bind   lac operator: The lac repressor binds to the lac operator to inhibit transcription in E. coli. This inhibition can be relieved by adding lactose or isopropyl-β-D-thiogalactopyranoside (IPTG). lac repressor encoded by lacI
   5288..5310    +  RBS            RBS: efficient ribosome binding site from bacteriophage T7 gene 10 (Olins and Rangwala, 1989)
   5321..5971    +  CDS            GST: glutathione S-transferase from Schistosoma japonicum
   6043..6396    +  CDS            Dcp1b (fragment): DCP1B_MOUSE - Experimental evidence at protein level: Swiss-Prot protein existence level 1. May play a role in the degradation of mRNAs, both in normal mRNA turnover and in nonsense-mediated mRNA decay. May remove the 7- methyl guanine cap structure from mRNA molecules, yielding a 5'- phosphorylated mRNA fragment and 7m-GDP (By similarity). From Mus musculus (Mouse).
   6440..6489    +  CDS            SET1 (fragment): solubility-enhancement tag derived from T7 phage gene 10B
   6497..6544    +  terminator     T7 terminator: transcription terminator for bacteriophage T7 RNA polymerase
   6567..6671    -  CDS            TcR (fragment): tetracycline efflux protein; tet; confers resistance to tetracycline
   6719..6747    -  promoter       tet promoter: E. coli promoter for tetracycline efflux protein gene
