[The description below was written by a language model from this plasmid's Addgene catalogue record and pLannotate feature annotations shown in this document.]
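Description:
pnEA-NvG-DmDCP1_1-127_N is a 6,756 nt bacterial expression plasmid for producing the N-terminal portion (residues 1–127) of Drosophila melanogaster DCP1, a component of the mRNA decapping machinery. The catalogue lists the backbone as unknown, but the annotated features show a pET/pBR322-style architecture: a ColE1/pMB1-family origin accompanied by the bom mobility region and the rop gene, which holds the plasmid at low copy number (consistent with the catalogue's "low copy" entry), and a β-lactamase gene with its own promoter for ampicillin selection. Several tetracycline-resistance fragments and the tet promoter are remnants of the pBR322 ancestor that were interrupted by the expression cassette, and are not expected to be functional.

Expression is driven by a T7 promoter followed immediately by a lac operator and the strong T7 gene 10 ribosome binding site. A plasmid-borne lacI gene supplies repressor, so transcription should be IPTG-inducible in hosts that provide T7 RNA polymerase. The open reading frame begins with Schistosoma japonicum glutathione S-transferase, giving an N-terminal GST fusion useful for affinity purification and pull-down assays, followed by the DCP1 fragment. The annotation tool labelled this region as a fragment of mouse Dcp1b, which most likely reflects homology matching rather than the true source, since the record specifies the fly sequence. A gap between GST and the insert may hold a linker or protease site, but none is annotated. A short match to a T7 gene 10-derived element precedes the T7 terminator. The associated study concerns the direct interaction between DCP1 and XRN1, so a use in binding or structural work is plausible, though the record states only bacterial expression.
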