Addgene plasmid #147050: pnEA-NvG-DmDCP1_1-127_N
Purpose: Bacterial Expression of DmDCP1_1-127
Depositing lab: Elisa Izaurralde. Depositing organization: Max Planck Institute for Developmental Biology. Publication: A direct interaction between DCP1 and XRN1 couples mRNA decapping to 5' exonucleolytic degradation. Braun JE, Truffault V, Boland A, Huntzinger E, Chang CT, Haas G, Weichenrieder O, Coles M, Izaurralde E. Nat Struct Mol Biol. 2012 Dec;19(12):1324-31. doi: 10.1038/nsmb.2413. Epub 2012 Nov 11. PubMed 23142987.
Backbone
  Vector backbone: Unknown
  Vector type: Bacterial Expression
Growth in bacteria
  Bacterial resistance: Ampicillin, 100 μg/mL
  Growth temperature: 37°C
  Growth strain: DH5alpha
  Copy number: Low Copy
Gene/Insert
  Gene/Insert name: DmDCP1_1-127
  Species: D. melanogaster (fly)
  Entrez Gene: Dcp1 (a.k.a. anon-WO0118547.163, CG11183, Dcp-1, DCP1, Dcp1p, dDcp1, dDCP1, Dmel\CG11183)
  Cloning method: Unknown
Terms and licenses: Academic/Nonprofit Terms; Industry Terms: Not Available to Industry
Depositor comments: Sequence based on the sequence given by NCBI: gi: 22026940. Plasmids from this collection were made available to the research community and donated after the lab closed. Please note that the sequence provided by the depositing laboratory may be theoretical/predicted or based on Sanger sequencing results. There may be discrepancies between sequencing results obtained by Addgene and the depositor sequence. If an Addgene verified sequence is not available, please contact before placing your order to request that our lab fully sequence the plasmid.
How to cite: pnEA-NvG-DmDCP1_1-127_N was a gift from Elisa Izaurralde (Addgene plasmid # 147050 ; http://n2t.net/addgene:147050 ; RRID:Addgene_147050)
